>Addgene plasmid #110115 | Hy_pMT dati MCS circfirefly_700 | depositor full sequence | sequence record 207160 | Hy_pMT dati MCS circfirefly_700 sequence 9077 bps
AAAAGGCCGCGTTGCTGGCGTTTTTCCATAGGCTCCGCCCCCCTGACGAGCATCACAAAAATCGACGCTC
AAGTCAGAGGTGGCGAAACCCGACAGGACTATAAAGATACCAGGCGTTTCCCCCTGGAAGCTCCCTCGTG
CGCTCTCCTGTTCCGACCCTGCCGCTTACCGGATACCTGTCCGCCTTTCTCCCTTCGGGAAGCGTGGCGC
TTTCTCATAGCTCACGCTGTAGGTATCTCAGTTCGGTGTAGGTCGTTCGCTCCAAGCTGGGCTGTGTGCA
CGAACCCCCCGTTCAGCCCGACCGCTGCGCCTTATCCGGTAACTATCGTCTTGAGTCCAACCCGGTAAGA
CACGACTTATCGCCACTGGCAGCAGCCACTGGTAACAGGATTAGCAGAGCGAGGTATGTAGGCGGTGCTA
CAGAGTTCTTGAAGTGGTGGCCTAACTACGGCTACACTAGAAGGACAGTATTTGGTATCTGCGCTCTGCT
GAAGCCAGTTACCTTCGGAAAAAGAGTTGGTAGCTCTTGATCCGGCAAACAAACCACCGCTGGTAGCGGT
GGTTTTTTTGTTTGCAAGCAGCAGATTACGCGCAGAAAAAAAGGATCTCAAGAAGATCCTTTGATCTTTT
CTACGGGGTCTGACGCTCAGTGGAACGAAAACTCACGTTAAGGGATTTTGGTCATGAGATTATCAAAAAG
GATCTTCACCTAGATCCTTTTAAATTAAAAATGAAGTTTTAAATCAATCTAAAGTATATATGAGTAAACT
TGGTCTGACAGTTACCAATGCTTAATCAGTGAGGCACCTATCTCAGCGATCTGTCTATTTCGTTCATCCA
TAGTTGCCTGACTCCCCGTCGTGTAGATAACTACGATACGGGAGGGCTTACCATCTGGCCCCAGTGCTGC
AATGATACCGCGAGACCCACGCTCACCGGCTCCAGATTTATCAGCAATAAACCAGCCAGCCGGAAGGGCC
GAGCGCAGAAGTGGTCCTGCAACTTTATCCGCCTCCATCCAGTCTATTAATTGTTGCCGGGAAGCTAGAG
TAAGTAGTTCGCCAGTTAATAGTTTGCGCAACGTTGTTGCCATTGCTGCAGGCATCGTGGTGTCACGCTC
GTCGTTTGGTATGGCTTCATTCAGCTCCGGTTCCCAACGATCAAGGCGAGTTACATGATCCCCCATGTTG
TGCAAAAAAGCGGTTAGCTCCTTCGGTCCTCCGATCGTTGTCAGAAGTAAGTTGGCCGCAGTGTTATCAC
TCATGGTTATGGCAGCACTGCATAATTCTCTTACTGTCATGCCATCCGTAAGATGCTTTTCTGTGACTGG
TGAGTACTCAACCAAGTCATTCTGAGAATAGTGTATGCGGCGACCGAGTTGCTCTTGCCCGGCGTCAACA
CGGGATAATACCGCGCCACATAGCAGAACTTTAAAAGTGCTCATCATTGGAAAACGTTCTTCGGGGCGAA
AACTCTCAAGGATCTTACCGCTGTTGAGATCCAGTTCGATGTAACCCACTCGTGCACCCAACTGATCTTC
AGCATCTTTTACTTTCACCAGCGTTTCTGGGTGAGCAAAAACAGGAAGGCAAAATGCCGCAAAAAAGGGA
ATAAGGGCGACACGGAAATGTTGAATACTCATACTCTTCCTTTTTCAATATTATTGAAGCATTTATCAGG
GTTATTGTCTCATGAGCGGATACATATTTGAATGTATTTAGAAAAATAAACAAATAGGGGTTCCGCGCAC
ATTTCCCCGAAAAGTGCCACCTGACGTCTAAGAAACCATTATTATCATGACATTAACCTATAAAAATAGG
CGTATCACGAGGCCCTTTCGTCTTCAAGAATTCACATTTGTACGAATTTTTTTTTTATCAAAAGTTCGAG
TTTTTCACCAATTTCCTCATCAACCGAGCAAGGCAAACGGCTTTGAATAATATGGTGTTATATATACATA
TATCAAATCGCTGCTGACTGCGTGATTGATGGCCCCAAGATTACATATTATCGAATCAGGATTCAGAAGG
AGATCAATGTCAAATGCGGACAGGAACATGAAAGACGCCTGTTATGCGCAATTAAAAATTTGGGTTTAAT
TGCTGTGGAAACTGTTGTTGGCGGCATCTTAAGTTCCTGTTTAACAACATCAACTACTTATGTACGTAGA
AGCGTTTAAGCCATTTGCATACAGATGAGAACTGGCTTTTGTGCTAATCAGTCAAGATGACTCCGATGAT
GATGACTCATTACCTGACCAGTTTTCGCTGCTTTCTTTTCAACAACTACTTGTATATGTATTGTATCCAA
TAGCAATACATTGAATTTCCATGGTCTAGTCACGTATTATCATTTAATTGACACCAAGTCGTGTTATTGT
TGAGCTATCGAGTTCAGCTCAAACATTTCTTATTCCCATGAATAAGCCGGCAAAAATATGCAATCTATGA
AAGTTAATATAAGCAAACCTTACTTTGACTCAATACCAATGCACTTTGTGTCGATAGGTTCACGCAATTG
AGGCGATTATTCCGATAACCCAAGCGATTGACTGTTCCCGTTTCGATTCCAATTGAAATTTGGAAATGTA
CAATAGTTTTGCTATATGCTGTCAAGTACGCTCTTATCTTCTCTGGGTTTTCTTCAGAGTTTCGAAACGC
TTCTTCTTTTTTTTGTTTTTTTTTTTTTGGAATCTCGTATTTTGGAAGGGGCTCCCCTCTGGAATTTGTT
ACACTGTCGTTATCATTGCGAACAAGCGGCCCGAAGCTATCAGCGACTTTAACATTTACAATGCACTTTT
TTACGACCAATTAAATGTACATTTTCCTTTCTTCGCCCGTTGATAAGCGAACGCGATGTGGCGCAGGCAA
TGTGTTGCTCTTGCGACACAAACGCAATCAAAATGGATTCAATTTCGCTTTTTCCCAGTGAAACGAAGAA
CGAACCGACCATCATGATATGCTCCTCTGCATGTTGCGTATTGAATCAATGACAATTTCAATTAAGCCGC
CCGTTCGTCATGCGTTTTCGTGCGCTTCGAAATGCTGATAACGCTGCTGTCCTCCAACTGCTTTGCATGT
GGACACAATTCCATTTATTTAATTCTTTTATTTGGATCGGTTAAATTAAAAAGCGCCTTGTTACGCATTT
AACGTTGTTTCCGGTGCGTGGTGGTTTCATGCTTCTGGGAACGGCAAATGGGTTTAGGATTGGGAACCCC
TCATCATCTGTTGGAATATACTATTCAACCTACAAAAGTAACGTTAAACAACACTACTTTATATTTGATA
TGAATGGCCACACCTTTTATGCCATAAAACATATTGTAAGAGAATACCACTCTTTTTATTCCTTCTTTCC
TTCTTGTACGTTTTTTGCTGTAAGTAGGTCGTGGTGCTGGTGTTGCAGTTGAAATAACTTAAAATATAAA
TCATAAAACTCAAACATAAACTTGACTATTTATTTATTTATTAAGAAAGGAAATATAAATTATAAATTAC
AACAGGTTATGGACCTGCAGCCAAGCTTGGCGCTCGTCCGGGGGCAATGAGATATGAAAAAGCCTGAACT
CACCGCGACGTCTGTCGAGAAGTTTCTGATCGAAAAGTTCGACAGCGTCTCCGACCTGATGCAGCTCTCG
GAGGGCGAAGAATCTCGTGCTTTCAGCTTCGATGTAGGAGGGCGTGGATATGTCCTGCGGGTAAATAGCT
GCGCCGATGGTTTCTACAAAGATCGTTATGTTTATCGGCACTTTGCATCGGCCGCGCTCCCGATTCCGGA
AGTGCTTGACATTGGGGAATTCAGCGAGAGCCTGACCTATTGCATCTCCCGCCGTGCACAGGGTGTCACG
TTGCAAGACCTGCCTGAAACCGAACTGCCCGCTGTTCTGCAGCCGGTCGCGGAGGCCATGGATGCGATCG
CTGCGGCCGATCTTAGCCAGACGAGCGGGTTCGGCCCATTCGGACCGCAAGGAATCGGTCAATACACTAC
ATGGCGTGATTTCATATGCGCGATTGCTGATCCCCATGTGTATCACTGGCAAACTGTGATGGACGACACC
GTCAGTGCGTCCGTCGCGCAGGCTCTCGATGAGCTGATGCTTTGGGCCGAGGACTGCCCCGAAGTCCGGC
ACCTCGTGCACGCGGATTTCGGCTCCAACAATGTCCTGACGGACAATGGCCGCATAACAGCGGTCATTGA
CTGGAGCGAGGCGATGTTCGGGGATTCCCAATACGAGGTCGCCAACATCTTCTTCTGGAGGCCGTGGTTG
GCTTGTATGGAGCAGCAGACGCGCTACTTCGAGCGGAGGCATCCGGAGCTTGCAGGATCGCCGCGGCTCC
GGGCGTATATGCTCCGCATTGGTCTTGACCAACTCTATCAGAGCTTGGTTGACGGCAATTTCGATGATGC
AGCTTGGGCGCAGGGTCGATGCGACGCAATCGTCCGATCCGGAGCCGGGACTGTCGGGCGTACACAAATC
GCCCGCAGAAGCGCGGCCGTCTGGACCGATGGCTGTGTAGAAGTACTCGCCGATAGTGGAAACCGACGCC
CCAGCACTCGTCCGAGGGCAAAGGAATAGAGTAGATGCCGACCGAACAAGAGCTGATTTCGAGAACGCCT
CAGCCAGCAACTCGCGCGAGCCTAGCAAGGCAAATGCGAGAGAACGGCCTTACGCTTGGTGGCACAGTTC
TCGTCCACAGTTCGCTAAGCTCGCTCGGCTGGGTCGCGGGAGGGCCGGTCGCAGTGATTCAGGCCCTTCT
GGATTGTGTTGGTCCCCAGGGCACGATTGTCATGCCCACGCACTCGGGTGATCTGACTGATCCCGCAGAT
TGGAGATCGCCGCCCGTGCCTGCCGATTGGGTGCAGATCTTTGTGAAGGAACCTTACTTCTGTGGTGTGA
CATAATTGGACAAACTACCTACAGAGATTTAAAGCTCTAAGGTAAATATAAAATTTTTAAGTGTATAATG
TGTTAAACTACTGATTCTAATTGTTTGTGTATTTTAGATTCCAACCTATGGAACTGATGAATGGGAGCAG
TGGTGGAATGCCTTTAATGAGGAAAACCTGTTTTGCTCAGAAGAAATGCCATCTAGTGATGATGAGGCTA
CTGCTGACTCTCAACATTCTACTCCTCCAAAAAAGAAGAGAAAGGTAGAAGACCCCAAGGACTTTCCTTC
AGAATTGCTAAGTTTTTTGAGTCATGCTGTGTTTAGTAATAGAACTCTTGCTTGCTTTGCTATTTACACC
ACAAAGGAAAAAGCTGCACTGCTATACAAGAAAATTATGGAAAAATATTCTGTAACCTTTATAAGTAGGC
ATAACAGTTATAATCATAACATACTGTTTTTTCTTACTCCACACAGGCATAGAGTGTCTGCTATTAATAA
CTATGCTCAAAAATTGTGTACCTTTAGCTTTTTAATTTGTAAAGGGGTTAATAAGGAATATTTGATGTAT
AGTGCCTTGACTAGAGATCATAATCAGCCATACCACATTTGTAGAGGTTTTACTTGCTTTAAAAAACCTC
CCACACCTCCCCCTGAACCTGAAACATAAAATGAATGCAATTGTTGTTGTTAACTTGTTTATTGCAGCTT
ATAATGGTTACAAATAAAGCAATAGCATCACAAATTTCACAAATAAAGCATTTTTTTCACTGCATTCTAG
TTGTGGTTTGTCCAAACTCATCAATGTATCTTATCATGTCTGGATCAATTCGTTGCAGGACAGGATGTGG
TGCCCGATGTGACTAGCTCTTTGCTGCAGGCCGTCCTATCCTCTGGTTCCGATAAGAGACCCAGAACTCC
GGCCCCCCACCGCCCACCGCCACCCCCATACATATGTGGTACGCAAGTAAGAGTGCCTGCGCATGCCCCA
TGTGCCCCACCAAGAGCTTTGCATCCCATACAAGTCCCCAAAGTGGAGAACCGAACCAATTCTTCGCGGG
CAGAACAAAAGCTTCTGCACACGTCTCCACTCGAATTTGGAGCCGGCCGGCGTGTGCAAAAGAGGTGAAT
CGAACGAAAGACCCGTGTGTAAAGCCGCGTTTCCAAAATGTATAAAACCGAGAGCATCTGGCCAATGTGC
ATCAGTTGTGGTCAGCAGCAAAATCAAGTGAATCATCTCAGTGCAACTAAAGGGGGGATCTCGAGCCTCT
GCCATGACTATCGTAGAGTAAAAAGGGTTAAGCATTTCCGACCATATAAAGTATAAATACTCTTGATCAG
AATCAATAGCCGAGTCGAACTGGCCATGTCCGCCTCAACCTATGAGGATTGAAACAAGCATTCATTCTGA
ATACATAGACGCAGCGCAAGTTTGTTGACTCATATTGTCACACTCACTCTAACGCCCACAAAGCGCCTTA
ACCTGCCACGGACACCTTTTTGAAATTCGAAATATTTCGTTATCTTTTCATATTTTTATTAGTTTTGTAA
ATTTATATCGAGTTGCAAAAAAAACTATTCCACGCCAACTATAACTCCCACAAACCGCCCAAAAATGCCA
CACCCACTCTTTTAAGAAATGATTCAATTTTGTTGGATTAAATAAGTCGTTTTCCTTATTTCAATCTATA
TGCCGAAAACATATTGACCACGCCCACTCTGACCCCTAAAACCGCCCAATTTTAAAAATTCAAAAAACCC
TTTTACGCTTAACAACTTTTTTTGTTTTACAGGCAGGTACCATGGAAGATGCCAAAAACATTAAGAAGGG
CCCAGCGCCATTCTACCCACTCGAAGACGGGACCGCCGGCGAGCAGCTGCACAAAGCCATGAAGCGCTAC
GCCCTGGTGCCCGGCACCATCGCCTTTACCGACGCACATATCGAGGTGGACATTACCTACGCCGAGTACT
TCGAGATGAGCGTTCGGCTGGCAGAAGCTATGAAGCGCTATGGGCTGAATACAAACCATCGGATCGTGGT
GTGCAGCGAGAATAGCTTGCAGTTCTTCATGCCCGTGTTGGGTGCCCTGTTCATCGGTGTGGCTGTGGCC
CCAGCTAACGACATCTACAACGAGCGCGAGCTGCTGAACAGCATGGGCATCAGCCAGCCCACCGTCGTAT
TCGTGAGCAAGAAAGGGCTGCAAAAGATCCTCAACGTGCAAAAGAAGCTACCGATCATACAAAAGATCAT
CATCATGGATAGCAAGACCGACTACCAGGGCTTCCAAAGCATGTACACCTTCGTGACTTCCCATTTGCCA
CCCGGCTTCAACGAGTACGACTTCGTGCCCGAGAGCTTCGACCGGGACAAAACCATCGCCCTGATCATGA
ACAGTAGTGGCAGTACCGGATTGCCCAAGGGCGTAGCCCTACCGCACCGCACCGCTTGTGTCCGATTCAG
TCATGCCCGCGACCCCACCCGGGGAGCTCCAGGTATTGTTTTGAAGATTTTTCTGCTTATCTATATACTT
TAAAGGGAACCTGGTAATCGAATATTCGATGCAGTCCAAACAAGAGTAGTAAAAAATCAACAGAGAACGC
TATTCGAGTTTTTAGACTAGACTATATGTACACCCGATATTTAGCTGTTACGAGCGCAACAATGAACTTT
CAAAATTGTGTGACTGTTTTGGACGTTTTGCAGGTGTAAGTAGGGGCGTGGCCAAAGTGTTTTTGGTATG
TCAATAAAAATTGGCAAGACAATGAAAACGAAGATTAATCAAAACATTTTTTGTGGGGGCGTGGCAAACA
GTTTTTTGGCAAATCGATTTTATTTTATCGATGAAATAATATGAATACATTTTGCAAGAGCGTGGGAGTG
GCAGTTCTGGACGCTTTGTGGGCGTTAGAGGATGCGTAGCAACAAACTTGCGCTGCGATCTATGCTTAAT
CTCAACTTTCTAGCTTTTAGTTAGATAGTTTCTGAAATCTCGACGTTCATACAGACGGATATGGCCAGTT
CGACTCGTCTTTTGATGCTAATCAAGAATATATGTAGTTTATATGGTCGGAAACGCTTCCTTCTACCTGT
TACATACCTTTAAACAAATCTAGTATACACTTTCCCTCTACGAGTAATGGGTATGAAAACAAAAATCAAC
ACGCATCAACGCATTTTGGAAAGTTGAAGGCGTGATAGTGCGGCCGCAACTTGTTTATTGCAGCTTATAA
TGGTTACAAATAAAGCAATAGCATCACAAATTTCACAAATAAAGCATTTTTTTCACTGCATTCTAGTTGT
GGTTTGTCCAAACTCATCAATGTATCTTAACTAGTGGATCCACTAGGGGCCGCCGACGCGAGGCTGGATG
GCCTTCCCCATTATGATTCTTCTCGCTTCCGGCGGCATCGGGATGCCCGCGTTGCAGGCCATGCTGTCCA
GGCAGGTAGATGACGACCATCAGGGACAGCTTCAAGGATCGCTCGCGGCTCTTACCAGCCTAACTTCGAT
CATTGGACCGCTGATCGTCACGGCGATTTATGCCGCCTCGGCGAGCACATGGAACGGGTTGGCATGGATT
GTAGGCGCCGCCCTATACCTTGTCTGCCTCCCCGCGTTGCGTCGCGGTGCATGGAGCCGGGCCACCTCGA
CCTGAATGGAAGCCGGCGGCACCTCGCTAACGGATTCACCACTCCAAGAATTGGAGCCAATCAATTCTTG
CGGAGAACTGTGAATGCGCAAACCAACCCTTGGCAGAACATATCCATCGCGTCCGCCATCTCCAGCAGCC
GCACGCGGCGCATCTCGGGCAGCGTTGGGTCCTGGCCACGGGTGCGCATGATCGTGCTCCTGTCGTTGAG
GACCCGGCTAGGCTGGCGGGGTTGCCTTACTGGTTAGCAGAATGAATCACCGATACGCGAGCGAACGTGA
AGCGACTGCTGCTGCAAAACGTCTGCGACCTGAGCAACAACATGAATGGTCTTCGGTTTCCGTGTTTCGT
AAAGTCTGGAAACGCGGAAGTCAGCGCTCTTCCGCTTCCTCGCTCACTGACTCGCTGCGCTCGGTCGTTC
GGCTGCGGCGAGCGGTATCAGCTCACTCAAAGGCGGTAATACGGTTATCCACAGAATCAGGGGATAACGC
AGGAAAGAACATGTGAGCAAAAGGCCAGCAAAAGGCCAGGAACCGTA
Features (pLannotate 1.2.2; 17 found; start..end, strand, type, name):
     23..611     -  rep_origin     ori: high-copy-number ColE1/pMB1/pBR322/pUC origin of replication
    782..1642    -  CDS            AmpR: β-lactamase; bla; confers resistance to ampicillin, carbenicillin, and related antibiotics
   1643..1747    -  promoter       AmpR promoter: bla
   3229..3508    +  promoter       copia promoter: strong promoter from the Drosophila transposable element copia (Sinclair et al., 1986)
   3554..4579    +  CDS            HygR: aminoglycoside phosphotransferase from E. coli; aph(4)-Ia; confers resistance to hygromycin
   4597..4869    +  CDS            yokD (fragment): YOKD_BACSU - Experimental evidence at protein level: Swiss-Prot protein existence level 1. May contribute to antibiotic resistance. From Bacillus subtilis (strain 168).
   4866..4940    +  CDS            small t antigen (fragment): SV40 (simian virus 40) small t antigen
   4942..5007    +  intron         small t intron: SV40 (simian virus 40) small t antigen intron
   5137..5157    +  CDS            SV40 NLS: nuclear localization signal of SV40 (simian virus 40) large T antigen
   5476..5559    +  CDS            large T antigen (fragment): large T antigen from SV40 (simian virus 40)
   5582..5716    +  polyA_signal   SV40 poly(A) signal: SV40 polyadenylation signal
   5717..6143    +  promoter       MT promoter: Drosophila metallothionein promoter
   6692..7367    +  CDS            luciferase (fragment): firefly luciferase synthetic luc2 version of the luciferase gene
   8098..8219    +  polyA_signal   SV40 poly(A) signal: SV40 polyadenylation signal
   8244..8545    +  CDS            TcR (fragment): tetracycline efflux protein; tet; confers resistance to tetracycline
   8787..8915    -  CDS            YPB1_ECOLX (fragment): Protein predicted: Swiss-Prot protein existence level 4. From Escherichia coli.
   8919..9052    -  rep_origin     RSF ori (fragment): Plasmids containing the RSF 1030 origin of replication can be propagated in E. coli cells that contain additional plasmids with compatible origins.
