>Addgene plasmid #110115 | Hy_pMT dati MCS circfirefly_700 | addgene full sequence | sequence record 211018 | Addgene NGS Result
AACTTGTTTATTGCAGCTTATAATGGTTACAAATAAAGCAATAGCATCACAAATTTCACAAATAAAGCAT
TTTTTTCACTGCATTCTAGTTGTGGTTTGTCCAAACTCATCAATGTATCTTATCATGTCTGGATCAATTC
GTTGCAGGACAGGATGTGGTGCCCGATGTGACTAGCTCTTTGCTGCAGGCCGTCCTATCCTCTGGTTCCG
ATAAGAGACCCAGAACTCCGGCCCCCCACCGCCCACCGCCACCCCCATACATATGTGGTACGCAAGTAAG
AGTGCCTGCGCATGCCCCATGTGCCCCACCAAGAGCTTTGCATCCCATACAAGTCCCCAAAGTGGAGAAC
CGAACCAATTCTTCGCGGGCAGAACAAAAGCTTCTGCACACGTCTCCACTCGAATTTGGAGCCGGCCGGC
GTGTGCAAAAGAGGTGAATCGAACGAAAGACCCGTGTGTAAAGCCGCGTTTCCAAAATGTATAAAACCGA
GAGCATCTGGCCAATGTGCATCAGTTGTGGTCAGCAGCAAAATCAAGTGAATCATCTCAGTGCAACTAAA
GGGGGGATCTCGAGCCTCTGCCATGACTATCGTAGAGTAAAAAGGGTTAAGCATTTCCGACCATATAAAG
TATAAATACTCTTGATCAGAATCAATAGCCGAGTCGAACTGGCCATGTCCGCCTCAACCTATGAGGATTG
AAACAAGCATTCATTCTGAATACATAGACGCAGCGCAAGTTTGTTGACTCATATTGTCACACTCACTCTA
ACGCCCACAAAGCGCCTTAACCTGCCACGGACACCTTTTTGAAATTCGAAATATTTCGTTATCTTTTCAT
ATTTTTATTAGTTTTGTAAATTTATATCGAGTTGCAAAAAAAACTATTCCACGCCAACTATAACTCCCAC
AAACCGCCCAAAAATGCCACACCCACTCTTTTAAGAAATGATTCAATTTTGTTGGATTAAATAAGTCGTT
TTCCTTATTTCAATCTATATGCCGAAAACATATTGACCACGCCCACTCTGACCCCTAAAACCGCCCAATT
TTAAAAATTCAAAAAACCCTTTTACGCTTAACAACTTTTTTTGTTTTACAGGCAGGTACCATGGAAGATG
CCAAAAACATTAAGAAGGGCCCAGCGCCATTCTACCCACTCGAAGACGGGACCGCCGGCGAGCAGCTGCA
CAAAGCCATGAAGCGCTACGCCCTGGTGCCCGGCACCATCGCCTTTACCGACGCACATATCGAGGTGGAC
ATTACCTACGCCGAGTACTTCGAGATGAGCGTTCGGCTGGCAGAAGCTATGAAGCGCTATGGGCTGAATA
CAAACCATCGGATCGTGGTGTGCAGCGAGAATAGCTTGCAGTTCTTCATGCCCGTGTTGGGTGCCCTGTT
CATCGGTGTGGCTGTGGCCCCAGCTAACGACATCTACAACGAGCGCGAGCTGCTGAACAGCATGGGCATC
AGCCAGCCCACCGTCGTATTCGTGAGCAAGAAAGGGCTGCAAAAGATCCTCAACGTGCAAAAGAAGCTAC
CGATCATACAAAAGATCATCATCATGGATAGCAAGACCGACTACCAGGGCTTCCAAAGCATGTACACCTT
CGTGACTTCCCATTTGCCACCCGGCTTCAACGAGTACGACTTCGTGCCCGAGAGCTTCGACCGGGACAAA
ACCATCGCCCTGATCATGAACAGTAGTGGCAGTACCGGATTGCCCAAGGGCGTAGCCCTACCGCACCGCA
CCGCTTGTGTCCGATTCAGTCATGCCCGCGACCCCACCCGGGGAGCTCCAGGTATTGTTTTGAAGATTTT
TCTGCTTATCTATATACTTTAAAGGGAACCTGGTAATCGAATATTCGATGCAGTCCAAACAAGAGTAGTA
AAAAATCAACAGAGAACGCTATTCGAGTTTTTAGACTAGACTATATGTACACCCGATATTTAGCTGTTAC
GAGCGCAACAATGAACTTTCAAAATTGTGTGACTGTTTTGGACGTTTTGCAGGTGTAAGTAGGGGCGTGG
CCAAAGTGTTTTTGGTATGTCAATAAAAATTGGCAAGACAATGAAAACGAAGATTAATCAAAACATTTTT
TGTGGGGGCGTGGCAAACAGTTTTTTGGCAAATCGATTTTATTTTATCGATGAAATAATATGAATACATT
TTGCAAGAGCGTGGGAGTGGCAGTTCTGGACGCTTTGTGGGCGTTAGAGGATGCGTAGCAACAAACTTGC
GCTGCGATCTATGCTTAATCTCAACTTTCTAGCTTTTAGTTAGATAGTTTCTGAAATCTCGACGTTCATA
CAGGCGGATATGGCCAGTTCGACTCGTCTTTTGATGCTAATCAAGAATATATGTAGTTTATATGGTCGGA
AACGCTTCCTTCTACCTGTTACATACCTTTAAACAAATCTAATATACGCTTTCCCTCTACGAGTAATGGG
TATGAAAACAAAAATCAACACGCATCAACGCATTTTGGAAAGTTGAAGGCGTGATAGTGCGGCCGCAACT
TGTTTATTGCAGCTTATAATGGTTACAAATAAAGCAATAGCATCACAAATTTCACAAATAAAGCATTTTT
TTCACTGCATTCTAGTTGTGGTTTGTCCAAACTCATCAATGTATCTTAACTAGTGGATCCACTAGGGGCC
GCCGACGCGAGGCTGGATGGCCTTCCCCATTATGATTCTTCTCGCTTCCGGCGGCATCGGGATGCCCGCG
TTGCAGGCCATGCTGTCCAGGCAGGTAGATGACGACCATCAGGGACAGCTTCAAGGATCGCTCGCGGCTC
TTACCAGCCTAACTTCGATCATTGGACCGCTGATCGTCACGGCGATTTATGCCGCCTCGGCGAGCACATG
GAACGGGTTGGCATGGATTGTAGGCGCCGCCCTATACCTTGTCTGCCTCCCCGCGTTGCGTCGCGGTGCA
TGGAGCCGGGCCACCTCGACCTGAATGGAAGCCGGCGGCACCTCGCTAACGGATTCACCACTCCAAGAAT
TGGAGCCAATCAATTCTTGCGGAGAACTGTGAATGCGCAAACCAACCCTTGGCAGAACATATCCATCGCG
TCCGCCATCTCCAGCAGCCGCACGCGGCGCATCTCGGGCAGCGTTGGGTCCTGGCCACGGGTGCGCATGA
TCGTGCTCCTGTCGTTGAGGACCCGGCTAGGCTGGCGGGGTTGCCTTACTGGTTAGCAGAATGAATCACC
GATACGCGAGCGAACGTGAAGCGACTGCTGCTGCAAAACGTCTGCGACCTGAGCAACAACATGAATGGTC
TTCGGTTTCCGTGTTTCGTAAAGTCTGGAAACGCGGAAGTCAGCGCTCTTCCGCTTCCTCGCTCACTGAC
TCGCTGCGCTCGGTCGTTCGGCTGCGGCGAGCGGTATCAGCTCACTCAAAGGCGGTAATACGGTTATCCA
CAGAATCAGGGGATAACGCAGGAAAGAACATGTGAGCAAAAGGCCAGCAAAAGGCCAGGAACCGTAAAAA
GGCCGCGTTGCTGGCGTTTTTCCATAGGCTCCGCCCCCCTGACGAGCATCACAAAAATCGACGCTCAAGT
CAGAGGTGGCGAAACCCGACAGGACTATAAAGATACCAGGCGTTTCCCCCTGGAAGCTCCCTCGTGCGCT
CTCCTGTTCCGACCCTGCCGCTTACCGGATACCTGTCCGCCTTTCTCCCTTCGGGAAGCGTGGCGCTTTC
TCATAGCTCACGCTGTAGGTATCTCAGTTCGGTGTAGGTCGTTCGCTCCAAGCTGGGCTGTGTGCACGAA
CCCCCCGTTCAGCCCGACCGCTGCGCCTTATCCGGTAACTATCGTCTTGAGTCCAACCCGGTAAGACACG
ACTTATCGCCACTGGCAGCAGCCACTGGTAACAGGATTAGCAGAGCGAGGTATGTAGGCGGTGCTACAGA
GTTCTTGAAGTGGTGGCCTAACTACGGCTACACTAGAAGGACAGTATTTGGTATCTGCGCTCTGCTGAAG
CCAGTTACCTTCGGAAAAAGAGTTGGTAGCTCTTGATCCGGCAAACAAACCACCGCTGGTAGCGGTGGTT
TTTTTGTTTGCAAGCAGCAGATTACGCGCAGAAAAAAAGGATCTCAAGAAGATCCTTTGATCTTTTCTAC
GGGGTCTGACGCTCAGTGGAACGAAAACTCACGTTAAGGGATTTTGGTCATGAGATTATCAAAAAGGATC
TTCACCTAGATCCTTTTAAATTAAAAATGAAGTTTTAAATCAATCTAAAGTATATATGAGTAAACTTGGT
CTGACAGTTACCAATGCTTAATCAGTGAGGCACCTATCTCAGCGATCTGTCTATTTCGTTCATCCATAGT
TGCCTGACTCCCCGTCGTGTAGATAACTACGATACGGGAGGGCTTACCATCTGGCCCCAGTGCTGCAATG
ATACCGCGAGACCCACGCTCACCGGCTCCAGATTTATCAGCAATAAACCAGCCAGCCGGAAGGGCCGAGC
GCAGAAGTGGTCCTGCAACTTTATCCGCCTCCATCCAGTCTATTAATTGTTGCCGGGAAGCTAGAGTAAG
TAGTTCGCCAGTTAATAGTTTGCGCAACGTTGTTGCCATTGCTGCAGGCATCGTGGTGTCACGCTCGTCG
TTTGGTATGGCTTCATTCAGCTCCGGTTCCCAACGATCAAGGCGAGTTACATGATCCCCCATGTTGTGCA
AAAAAGCGGTTAGCTCCTTCGGTCCTCCGATCGTTGTCAGAAGTAAGTTGGCCGCAGTGTTATCACTCAT
GGTTATGGCAGCACTGCATAATTCTCTTACTGTCATGCCATCCGTAAGATGCTTTTCTGTGACTGGTGAG
TACTCAACCAAGTCATTCTGAGAATAGTGTATGCGGCGACCGAGTTGCTCTTGCCCGGCGTCAACACGGG
ATAATACCGCGCCACATAGCAGAACTTTAAAAGTGCTCATCATTGGAAAACGTTCTTCGGGGCGAAAACT
CTCAAGGATCTTACCGCTGTTGAGATCCAGTTCGATGTAACCCACTCGTGCACCCAACTGATCTTCAGCA
TCTTTTACTTTCACCAGCGTTTCTGGGTGAGCAAAAACAGGAAGGCAAAATGCCGCAAAAAAGGGAATAA
GGGCGACACGGAAATGTTGAATACTCATACTCTTCCTTTTTCAATATTATTGAAGCATTTATCAGGGTTA
TTGTCTCATGAGCGGATACATATTTGAATGTATTTAGAAAAATAAACAAATAGGGGTTCCGCGCACATTT
CCCCGAAAAGTGCCACCTGACGTCTAAGAAACCATTATTATCATGACATTAACCTATAAAAATAGGCGTA
TCACGAGGCCCTTTCGTCTTCAAGAACTCACATTTGTACGAATTTTTTTTTTATCAAAAGTTCGAGTTTT
TCACCAATTTCCTCATCAACCGAGCAAGGCAAACGGCTTTGAATAATATGGTGTTATATATACATATATC
AAATCGCTGCTGACTGCGTGATTGATGGCCCCAAGATTACATATTATCGAATCAGGATTCAGAAGGAGAT
CAATGTCAAATGCGGACAGGAACATGAAAGACGCCTGTTATGCGCAATTAAAAATTTGGGTTTAATTGCT
GTGGAAACTGTTGTTGGCGGCATCTTAAGTTCCTGTTTAACAACATCAACTACTTATGTACGTAGAAGCG
TTTAAGCCATTTGCATACAGATGAGAACTGGCTTTTGTGCTAATCAGTCAAGATGACTCCGATGATGATG
ACTCATTACCTGACCAGTTTTCGCTGCTTTCTTTTCAACAACTACTTGTATATGTATTGTATCCAATAGC
AATACATTGAATTTCCATGGTCTAGTCACGTATTATCATTTAATTGACACCAAGTCGTGTTATTGTTGAG
CTATCGAGTTCAGCTCAAACATTTCTTATTCCCATGAATAAGCCGGCAAAAATATGCAATCTATGAAAGT
TAATATAAGCAAACCTTACTTTGACTCAATACCAATGCACTTTGTGTCGATAGGTTCACGCAATTGAGGC
GATTATTCCGATAACCCAAGCGATTGACTGTTCCCGTTTCGATTCCAATTGAAATTTGGAAATGTACAAT
AGTTTTGCTATATGCTGTCAAGTACGCTCTTATCTTCTCTGGGTTTTCTTCAGAGTTTCGAAACGCTTCT
TCTTTTTTTTGTTTTTTTTTTTTTGGAATCTCGTATTTTGGAAGGGGCTCCCCTCTGGAATTTGTTACAC
TGTCGTTATCATTGCGAACAAGCGGCCCGAAGCTATCAGCGACTTTAACATTTACAATGCACTTTTTTAC
GACCAATTAAATGTACATTTTCCTTTCTTCGCCCGTTGATAAGCGAACGCGATGTGGCGCAGGCAATGTG
TTGCTCTTGCGACACAAACGCAATCAAAATGGATTCAATTTCGCTTTTTCCCAGTGAAACGAAGAACGAA
CCGACCATCATGATATGCTCCTCTGCATGTTGCGTATTGAATCAATGACAATTTCAATTAAGCCGCCCGT
TCGTCATGCGTTTTCGTGCGCTTCGAAATGCTGATAACGCTGCTGTCCTCCAACTGCTTTGCATGTGGAC
ACAATTCCATTTATTTAATTCTTTTATTTGGATCGGTTAAATTAAAAAGCGCCTTGTTACGCATTTAACG
TTGTTTCCGGTGCGTGGTGGTTTCATGCTTCTGGGAACGGCAAATGGGTTTAGGATTGGGAACCCCTCAT
CATCTGTTGGAATATACTATTCAACCTACAAAAGTAACGTTAAACAACACTACTTTATATTTGATATGAA
TGGCCACACCTTTTATGCCATAAAACATATTGTAAGAGAATACCACTCTTTTTATTCCTTCTTTCCTTCT
TGTACGTTTTTTGCTGTAAGTAGGTCGTGGTGCTGGTGTTGCAGTTGAAATAACTTAAAATATAAATCAT
AAAACTCAAACATAAACTTGACTATTTATTTATTTATTAAGAAAGGAAATATAAATTATAAATTACAACA
GGTTATGGACCTGCAGCCAAGCTTGGCGCTCGTCCGGGGGCAATGAGATATGAAAAAGCCTGAACTCACC
GCGACGTCTGTCGAGAAGTTTCTGATCGAAAAGTTCGACAGCGTCTCCGACCTGATGCAGCTCTCGGAGG
GCGAAGAATCTCGTGCTTTCAGCTTCGATGTAGGAGGGCGTGGATATGTCCTGCGGGTAAATAGCTGCGC
CGATGGTTTCTACAAAGATCGTTATGTTTATCGGCACTTTGCATCGGCCGCGCTCCCGATTCCGGAAGTG
CTTGACATTGGGGAATTCAGCGAGAGCCTGACCTATTGCATCTCCCGCCGTGCACAGGGTGTCACGTTGC
AAGACCTGCCTGAAACCGAACTGCCCGCTGTTCTGCAGCCGGTCGCGGAGGCCATGGATGCGATCGCTGC
GGCCGATCTTAGCCAGACGAGCGGGTTCGGCCCATTCGGACCGCAAGGAATCGGTCAATACACTACATGG
CGTGATTTCATATGCGCGATTGCTGATCCCCATGTGTATCACTGGCAAACTGTGATGGACGACACCGTCA
GTGCGTCCGTCGCGCAGGCTCTCGATGAGCTGATGCTTTGGGCCGAGGACTGCCCCGAAGTCCGGCACCT
CGTGCACGCGGATTTCGGCTCCAACAATGTCCTGACGGACAATGGCCGCATAACAGCGGTCATTGACTGG
AGCGAGGCGATGTTCGGGGATTCCCAATACGAGGTCGCCAACATCTTCTTCTGGAGGCCGTGGTTGGCTT
GTATGGAGCAGCAGACGCGCTACTTCGAGCGGAGGCATCCGGAGCTTGCAGGATCGCCGCGGCTCCGGGC
GTATATGCTCCGCATTGGTCTTGACCAACTCTATCAGAGCTTGGTTGACGGCAATTTCGATGATGCAGCT
TGGGCGCAGGGTCGATGCGACGCAATCGTCCGATCCGGAGCCGGGACTGTCGGGCGTACACAAATCGCCC
GCAGAAGCGCGGCCGTCTGGACCGATGGCTGTGTAGAAGTACTCGCCGATAGTGGAAACCGACGCCCCAG
CACTCGTCCGAGGGCAAAGGAATAGAGTAGATGCCGACCGAACAAGAGCTGATTTCGAGAACGCCTCAGC
CAGCAACTCGCGCGAGCCTAGCAAGGCAAATGCGAGAGAACGGCCTTACGCTTGGTGGCACAGTTCTCGT
CCACAGTTCGCTAAGCTCGCTCGGCTGGGTCGCGGGAGGGCCGGTCGCAGTGATTCAGGCCCTTCTGGAT
TGTGTTGGTCCCCAGGGCACGATTGTCATGCCCACGCACTCGGGTGATCTGACTGATCCCGCAGATTGGA
GATCGCCGCCCGTGCCTGCCGATTGGGTGCAGATCTTTGTGAAGGAACCTTACTTCTGTGGTGTGACATA
ATTGGACAAACTACCTACAGAGATTTAAAGCTCTAAGGTAAATATAAAATTTTTAAGTGTATAATGTGTT
AAACTACTGATTCTAATTGTTTGTGTATTTTAGATTCCAACCTATGGAACTGATGAATGGGAGCAGTGGT
GGAATGCCTTTAATGAGGAAAACCTGTTTTGCTCAGAAGAAATGCCATCTAGTGATGATGAGGCTACTGC
TGACTCTCAACATTCTACTCCTCCAAAAAAGAAGAGAAAGGTAGAAGACCCCAAGGACTTTCCTTCAGAA
TTGCTAAGTTTTTTGAGTCATGCTGTGTTTAGTAATAGAACTCTTGCTTGCTTTGCTATTTACACCACAA
AGGAAAAAGCTGCACTGCTATACAAGAAAATTATGGAAAAATATTCTGTAACCTTTATAAGTAGGCATAA
CAGTTATAATCATAACATACTGTTTTTTCTTACTCCACACAGGCATAGAGTGTCTGCTATTAATAACTAT
GCTCAAAAATTGTGTACCTTTAGCTTTTTAATTTGTAAAGGGGTTAATAAGGAATATTTGATGTATAGTG
CCTTGACTAGAGATCATAATCAGCCATACCACATTTGTAGAGGTTTTACTTGCTTTAAAAAACCTCCCAC
ACCTCCCCCTGAACCTGAAACATAAAATGAATGCAATTGTTGTTGTT
Features (pLannotate 1.2.2; 16 found; start..end, strand, type, name):
      1..135     +  polyA_signal   SV40 poly(A) signal: SV40 polyadenylation signal
    136..562     +  promoter       MT promoter: Drosophila metallothionein promoter
   1111..1786    +  CDS            luciferase (fragment): firefly luciferase synthetic luc2 version of the luciferase gene
   2517..2638    +  polyA_signal   SV40 poly(A) signal: SV40 polyadenylation signal
   2663..2964    +  CDS            TcR (fragment): tetracycline efflux protein; tet; confers resistance to tetracycline
   3206..3334    -  CDS            YPB1_ECOLX (fragment): Protein predicted: Swiss-Prot protein existence level 4. From Escherichia coli.
   3519..4107    -  rep_origin     ori: high-copy-number ColE1/pMB1/pBR322/pUC origin of replication
   4278..5138    -  CDS            AmpR: β-lactamase; bla; confers resistance to ampicillin, carbenicillin, and related antibiotics
   5139..5243    -  promoter       AmpR promoter: bla
   6725..7004    +  promoter       copia promoter: strong promoter from the Drosophila transposable element copia (Sinclair et al., 1986)
   7050..8075    +  CDS            HygR: aminoglycoside phosphotransferase from E. coli; aph(4)-Ia; confers resistance to hygromycin
   8093..8365    +  CDS            yokD (fragment): YOKD_BACSU - Experimental evidence at protein level: Swiss-Prot protein existence level 1. May contribute to antibiotic resistance. From Bacillus subtilis (strain 168).
   8362..8436    +  CDS            small t antigen (fragment): SV40 (simian virus 40) small t antigen
   8438..8503    +  intron         small t intron: SV40 (simian virus 40) small t antigen intron
   8633..8653    +  CDS            SV40 NLS: nuclear localization signal of SV40 (simian virus 40) large T antigen
   8972..9055    +  CDS            large T antigen (fragment): large T antigen from SV40 (simian virus 40)
