[The description below was written by a language model from this plasmid's Addgene catalogue record and pLannotate feature annotations shown in this document.]
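Description:
Hy_pMT dati MCS circfirefly_700 is a 9,077 bp insect expression plasmid built on the Hy_pMT dati MCS Exon backbone and designed to produce a 700-nt circular RNA derived from firefly luciferase in Drosophila cells. It is propagated in E. coli through a high-copy ColE1/pUC-type origin with ampicillin selection (AmpR under its bla promoter). For selection in fly cells it carries a hygromycin resistance cassette in which the copia transposable-element promoter drives HygR, followed by SV40 small t intron and large T-derived sequences and an SV40 polyadenylation signal. Short tetracycline-resistance and other bacterial fragments in the annotation appear to be backbone remnants rather than functional genes.

The payload is driven by the Drosophila metallothionein promoter (pMT), which is metal-inducible and so allows expression to be switched on. Downstream, a luciferase fragment of roughly 680 bp (annotated as the synthetic luc2 version) was cloned between KpnI and XmaI sites, and the unit ends in an SV40 poly(A) signal. The fragment is flanked on each side by several hundred base pairs of unannotated sequence. The backbone name suggests these derive from the Drosophila dati gene and supply the intronic elements that promote backsplicing of the inserted exon, but the record does not state this explicitly. Because only part of the luciferase coding sequence is present, it seems to act as a defined-length sequence for the circle, not as an enzymatic reporter.

The associated study concerns length-dependent nuclear export of circular RNAs, consistent with this plasmid providing a circle of defined size. The two sequence records, from the depositor and from repository sequencing, are the same length and show essentially the same features in the same order from different start points.
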