Addgene plasmid #110115: Hy_pMT dati MCS circfirefly_700
Purpose: Expresses a 700-nt firefly luciferase circular RNA in Drosophila cells
Depositing lab: Jeremy Wilusz. Depositing organization: University of Pennsylvania. Publication: A length-dependent evolutionarily conserved pathway controls nuclear export of circular RNAs. Huang C, Liang D, Tatomer DC, Wilusz JE. Genes Dev. 2018 May 17. pii: gad.314856.118. doi: 10.1101/gad.314856.118. PubMed 29773557.
Backbone
  Vector backbone: Hy_pMT dati MCS Exon
  Total vector size (bp): 9077
  Vector type: Insect Expression
  Selectable markers: Hygromycin
Growth in bacteria
  Bacterial resistance: Ampicillin, 100 μg/mL
  Growth temperature: 37°C
  Growth strain: DH5alpha
  Copy number: Unknown
Gene/Insert
  Gene/Insert name: Firefly luciferase
  Promoter: Metallothionein Promoter (pMT)
  Cloning method: Restriction Enzyme; 5′ cloning site KpnI (not destroyed); 3′ cloning site XmaI (not destroyed)
  Sequencing primers: 5′ gccacacccactcttttaagaaatgat
Terms and licenses: Academic/Nonprofit Terms; Industry Terms: Not Available to Industry
How to cite: Hy_pMT dati MCS circfirefly_700 was a gift from Jeremy Wilusz (Addgene plasmid # 110115 ; http://n2t.net/addgene:110115 ; RRID:Addgene_110115)
